Addgene plasmid #128929: JB55
Purpose: mammalian expression, proximity labelling, mitochondrial relocalisation
Depositing lab: Sean Munro. Depositing organization: MRC Laboratory of Molecular Biology. Publication: In vivo identification of GTPase interactors by mitochondrial relocalization and proximity biotinylation. Gillingham AK, Bertram J, Begum F, Munro S. Elife. 2019 Jul 11;8. pii: 45916. doi: 10.7554/eLife.45916. PubMed 31294692.
Backbone
  Vector backbone: cDNA3.32
  Vector type: Mammalian Expression
Growth in bacteria
  Bacterial resistance: Ampicillin, 100 μg/mL
  Growth temperature: 37°C
  Growth strain: DH5alpha
  Copy number: High Copy
Gene/Insert
  Gene/Insert name: RhoATN-BirA*-HA-MAO
  Species: H. sapiens (human)
  Entrez Gene: RHOA (a.k.a. ARH12, ARHA, EDFAOB, RHO12, RHOH12)
  Cloning method: Restriction Enzyme; 5′ cloning site Unknown (unknown if destroyed); 3′ cloning site Unknown (unknown if destroyed)
Terms and licenses: Academic/Nonprofit Terms; Industry Terms: Not Available to Industry
Depositor comments: Please visit https://www.biorxiv.org/content/10.1101/553206v2 for bioRxiv preprint.
How to cite: JB55 was a gift from Sean Munro (Addgene plasmid # 128929 ; http://n2t.net/addgene:128929 ; RRID:Addgene_128929)
