[The description below was written by a language model from this plasmid's Addgene catalogue record and pLannotate feature annotations shown in this document.]
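Description:
JB55 is a mammalian expression plasmid of about 7.2 kb built on a backbone recorded as "cDNA3.32", whose feature layout matches the pcDNA3 family. It is propagated in E. coli from a high-copy ColE1/pUC-type origin under ampicillin selection (AmpR with its own bla promoter). It also carries an f1 origin, which allows single-stranded DNA production. An SV40 early promoter drives a neomycin/kanamycin phosphotransferase gene followed by the SV40 polyadenylation signal, which would allow G418 selection of stably transfected mammalian cells. Small annotated fragments (bom, a short HIV-1 LTR match, ble, lacI, and the lac promoter/operator) appear to be backbone remnants rather than functional parts of the design.

The payload is a single fusion open reading frame expressed from the CMV immediate-early enhancer/promoter and terminated by the bovine growth hormone poly(A) signal. A T7 promoter lies just upstream of the coding region. The fusion begins with human RhoA carrying the T19N substitution, a dominant-negative form generally regarded as locked in the GDP-bound or nucleotide-free state. This is followed by BirA(R118G), the promiscuous E. coli biotin ligase known as BirA* or BioID. The insert name lists an HA epitope tag next, although the feature table does not annotate it separately. The fusion ends with a C-terminal fragment of human monoamine oxidase A, which serves as the mitochondrial targeting element.

According to the stated purpose, the MAO segment relocalises the GTPase–BirA* chimera to mitochondria. Proteins that associate with this form of RhoA are brought there and biotinylated by proximity, so they can be captured and identified. The construct belongs to an approach for finding GTPase interactors in vivo, and the inactive T19N form would plausibly be compared with an active-state counterpart.
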