Features (pLannotate 1.2.2; 22 found; start..end, strand, type, name):
     28..80      -  misc_feature   bom (fragment): basis of mobility region from pBR322
    235..614     +  enhancer       CMV enhancer: human cytomegalovirus immediate early enhancer
    615..818     +  promoter       CMV promoter: human cytomegalovirus (CMV) immediate early promoter
    814..847     +  LTR            5' LTR (truncated) (fragment): truncated 5' long terminal repeat (LTR) from HIV-1
    863..881     +  promoter       T7 promoter: promoter for bacteriophage T7 RNA polymerase
    913..1479    +  CDS            RhoA (T19N): dominant negative mutant of human Rho family small GTPase RhoA
   1510..2469    +  CDS            BirA(R118G): promiscuous R118G mutant of the E. coli biotin protein ligase (Cronan, 2005) also known as BirA* or BioID
   2536..2676    +  CDS            MAOA (fragment): AOFA_HUMAN - Experimental evidence at protein level: Swiss-Prot protein existence level 1. Catalyzes the oxidative deamination of biogenic and xenobiotic amines and has important functions in the metabolism of neuroactive and vasoactive amines in the central nervous system and peripheral tissues. MAOA preferentially oxidizes biogenic amines such as 5-hydroxytryptamine (5-HT), norepinephrine and epinephrine. From Homo sapiens (Human).
   2752..2976    +  polyA_signal   bGH poly(A) signal: bovine growth hormone polyadenylation signal
   2980..3001    +  promoter       SV40 promoter (fragment): SV40 enhancer and early promoter
   3022..3450    +  rep_origin     f1 ori (sequence partly withheld): f1 bacteriophage origin of replication; arrow indicates direction of (+) strand synthesis
   3464..3793    +  promoter       SV40 promoter: SV40 enhancer and early promoter
   3860..4651    +  CDS            neo: KKA2_KLEPN - Also known as kan, nptII. Experimental evidence at protein level: Swiss-Prot protein existence level 1. Resistance to kanamycin, neomycin, paromomycin, ribostamycin, butirosin and gentamicin B. From Klebsiella pneumoniae.
   4675..4833    +  CDS            ble (fragment): BLE_KLEPN - Experimental evidence at protein level: Swiss-Prot protein existence level 1. Binding protein with a strong affinity to the bleomycin family of antibiotics. Binds to CL990; an antimitotic-antibiotic compound. From Klebsiella pneumoniae.
   4828..4949    +  polyA_signal   SV40 poly(A) signal: SV40 polyadenylation signal
   5022..5038    -  protein_bind   lac operator: The lac repressor binds to the lac operator to inhibit transcription in E. coli. This inhibition can be relieved by adding lactose or isopropyl-β-D-thiogalactopyranoside (IPTG). lac repressor encoded by lacI
   5046..5076    -  promoter       lac promoter: promoter for the E. coli lac operon
   5091..5112    -  protein_bind   CAP binding site: CAP binding activates transcription in the presence of cAMP. E. coli catabolite activator protein
   5125..5217    -  CDS            lacI (fragment): lac repressor; lacI; The lac repressor binds to the lac operator to inhibit transcription in E. coli. This inhibition can be relieved by adding lactose or isopropyl-β-D-thiogalactopyranoside (IPTG).
   5400..5988    -  rep_origin     ori: high-copy-number ColE1/pMB1/pBR322/pUC origin of replication
   6159..7019    -  CDS            AmpR: β-lactamase; bla; confers resistance to ampicillin, carbenicillin, and related antibiotics
   7020..7124    -  promoter       AmpR promoter: bla
>Addgene plasmid #128929 | JB55 | addgene full sequence | sequence record 254199 | Addgene NGS Result
GACGGATCGGGAGATCTCCCGATCCCCTATGGTGCACTCTCAGTACAATCTGCTCTGATGCCGCATAGTT
AAGCCAGTATCTGCTCCCTGCTTGTGTGTTGGAGGTCGCTGAGTAGTGCGCGAGCAAAATTTAAGCTACA
ACAAGGCAAGGCTTGACCGACAATTGCATGAAGAATCTGCTTAGGGTTAGGCGTTTTGCGCTGCTTCGCG
ATGTACGGGCCAGATATACGCGTTGACATTGATTATTGACTAGTTATTAATAGTAATCAATTACGGGGTC
ATTAGTTCATAGCCCATATATGGAGTTCCGCGTTACATAACTTACGGTAAATGGCCCGCCTGGCTGACCG
CCCAACGACCCCCGCCCATTGACGTCAATAATGACGTATGTTCCCATAGTAACGCCAATAGGGACTTTCC
ATTGACGTCAATGGGTGGAGTATTTACGGTAAACTGCCCACTTGGCAGTACATCAAGTGTATCATATGCC
AAGTACGCCCCCTATTGACGTCAATGACGGTAAATGGCCCGCCTGGCATTATGCCCAGTACATGACCTTA
TGGGACTTTCCTACTTGGCAGTACATCTACGTATTAGTCATCGCTATTACCATGGTGATGCGGTTTTGGC
AGTACATCAATGGGCGTGGATAGCGGTTTGACTCACGGGGATTTCCAAGTCTCCACCCCATTGACGTCAA
TGGGAGTTTGTTTTGGCACCAAAATCAACGGGACTTTCCAAAATGTCGTAACAACTCCGCCCCATTGACG
CAAATGGGCGGTAGGCGTGTACGGTGGGAGGTCTATATAAGCAGAGCTCTCTGGCTAACTAGAGAACCCA
CTGCTTACTGGCTTATCGAAATTAATACGACTCACTATAGGGAGACCCAAGCTGGCTAGCAAGCTTACCG
GTATGGCTGCCATCCGGAAGAAACTGGTGATTGTTGGTGATGGAGCCTGTGGAAAGAATTGCTTGCTCAT
AGTCTTCAGCAAGGACCAGTTCCCAGAGGTGTATGTGCCCACAGTGTTTGAGAACTATGTGGCAGATATC
GAGGTGGATGGAAAGCAGGTAGAGTTGGCTTTGTGGGACACAGCTGGGCAGGAAGATTATGATCGCCTGA
GGCCCCTCTCCTACCCAGATACCGATGTTATACTGATGTGTTTTTCCATCGACAGCCCTGATAGTTTAGA
AAACATCCCAGAAAAGTGGACCCCAGAAGTCAAGCATTTCTGTCCCAACGTGCCCATCATCCTGGTTGGG
AATAAGAAGGATCTTCGGAATGATGAGCACACAAGGCGGGAGCTAGCCAAGATGAAGCAGGAGCCGGTGA
AACCTGAAGAAGGCAGAGATATGGCAAACAGGATTGGCGCTTTTGGGTACATGGAGTGTTCAGCAAAGAC
CAAAGATGGAGTGAGAGAGGTTTTTGAAATGGCTACGAGAGCTGCTCTGCAAGCTAGACGTGGGAAGAAA
AAATCTGGTGAATTCGGAGCCGGAGCTGGTACCATGGACAAGGACAACACCGTGCCCCTGAAGCTGATCG
CCCTGCTGGCCAACGGCGAGTTCCACTCTGGCGAGCAGCTGGGAGAGACCCTGGGAATGAGCAGAGCCGC
CATCAACAAGCACATCCAGACACTGAGAGACTGGGGAGTGGACGTGTTCACCGTGCCTGGCAAGGGCTAC
AGCCTGCCTGAGCCTATCCAGCTGCTGAACGCCAAGCAGATCCTGGGACAGCTGGATGGCGGAAGCGTGG
CCGTGCTGCCTGTGATCGACTCCACCAATCAGTACCTGCTGGACAGAATCGGAGAGCTGAAGTCCGGCGA
CGCCTGCATCGCCGAGTACCAGCAGGCTGGCAGAGGAGGCAGAGGACGGAAGTGGTTCAGCCCATTCGGA
GCCAACCTGTACCTGTCCATGTTCTGGAGACTGGAGCAGGGACCTGCTGCTGCCATCGGACTGAGTCTGG
TGATCGGAATCGTGATGGCCGAGGTGCTGAGAAAGCTGGGAGCCGACAAGGTGAGAGTGAAGTGGCCTAA
TGACCTGTACCTCCAGGACCGCAAGCTGGCTGGCATCCTGGTGGAGCTGACAGGCAAGACAGGCGATGCC
GCTCAGATCGTGATCGGAGCCGGAATCAACATGGCCATGAGAAGAGTGGAGGAGAGCGTGGTGAACCAGG
GCTGGATCACCCTGCAGGAGGCTGGCATCAACCTGGACCGGAACACCCTGGCCGCCATGCTGATCAGAGA
GCTGAGAGCCGCTCTGGAGCTGTTCGAGCAGGAGGGACTGGCTCCTTACCTGAGCAGATGGGAGAAGCTG
GACAACTTCATCAACAGACCTGTGAAGCTGATCATCGGCGACAAGGAAATCTTCGGCATCTCCAGAGGAA
TCGACAAGCAGGGAGCTCTGCTGCTGGAGCAGGACGGAATCATCAAGCCCTGGATGGGCGGAGAAATCTC
CCTGAGAAGCGCAGAGAAGGGATCCGTCGACGGAGCCGGTGCTGGCGCATACCCCTACGACGTGCCCGAC
TACGCAGGCTCCGCAGTTCCAGCGGTAGAAATCACCCACACCTTCTGGGAAAGGAACCTGCCCTCTGTTT
CTGGCCTGCTGAAGATCATTGGATTTTCCACATCAGTAACTGCCCTGGGGTTTGTGCTGTACAAATACAA
GCTCCTGCCACGGTCTTGACCCGGGGATATCCAGCACAGTGGCGGCCGCTCGAGTCTAGAGGGCCCGTTT
AAACCCGCTGATCAGCCTCGACTGTGCCTTCTAGTTGCCAGCCATCTGTTGTTTGCCCCTCCCCCGTGCC
TTCCTTGACCCTGGAAGGTGCCACTCCCACTGTCCTTTCCTAATAAAATGAGGAAATTGCATCGCATTGT
CTGAGTAGGTGTCATTCTATTCTGGGGGGTGGGGTGGGGCAGGACAGCAAGGGGGAGGATTGGGAAGACA
ATAGCAGGCATGCTGGGGATGCGGTGGGCTCTATGGCTTCTGAGGCGGAAAGAACCAGCTGGGGCTCTAG
GGGGTATCCCC
[124 nt withheld, positions 3022-3145]
C
[91 nt withheld, positions 3147-3237]
A
[49 nt withheld, positions 3239-3287]
CCTTTGACGTTGGAGTCCACGTTCTTT
[37 nt withheld, positions 3315-3351]
ACCCTATCTCGGTCTATTCTTTTGATTTATAAGGGATTTTGCCGATTTCGGCCTATTGGTTAAAAAATGA
GCTGATTTAACAAAAATTTAACGCGAATTAATTCTGTGGAATGTGTGTCAGTTAGGGTGTGGAAAGTCCC
CAGGCTCCCCAGCAGGCAGAAGTATGCAAAGCATGCATCTCAATTAGTCAGCAACCAGGTGTGGAAAGTC
CCCAGGCTCCCCAGCAGGCAGAAGTATGCAAAGCATGCATCTCAATTAGTCAGCAACCATAGTCCCGCCC
CTAACTCCGCCCATCCCGCCCCTAACTCCGCCCAGTTCCGCCCATTCTCCGCCCCATGGCTGACTAATTT
TTTTTATTTATGCAGAGGCCGAGGCCGCCTCTGCCTCTGAGCTATTCCAGAAGTAGTGAGGAGGCTTTTT
TGGAGGCCTAGGCTTTTGCAAAAAGCTCCCGGGAGCTTGTATATCCATTTTCGGATCTGATCAAGAGACA
GGATGAGGATCGTTTCGCATGATTGAACAAGATGGATTGCACGCAGGTTCTCCGGCCGCTTGGGTGGAGA
GGCTATTCGGCTATGACTGGGCACAACAGACAATCGGCTGCTCTGATGCCGCCGTGTTCCGGCTGTCAGC
GCAGGGGCGCCCGGTTCTTTTTGTCAAGACCGACCTGTCCGGTGCCCTGAATGAACTGCAGGACGAGGCA
GCGCGGCTATCGTGGCTGGCCACGACGGGCGTTCCTTGCGCAGCTGTGCTCGACGTTGTCACTGAAGCGG
GAAGGGACTGGCTGCTATTGGGCGAAGTGCCGGGGCAGGATCTCCTGTCATCTCACCTTGCTCCTGCCGA
GAAAGTATCCATCATGGCTGATGCAATGCGGCGGCTGCATACGCTTGATCCGGCTACCTGCCCATTCGAC
CACCAAGCGAAACATCGCATCGAGCGAGCACGTACTCGGATGGAAGCCGGTCTTGTCGATCAGGATGATC
TGGACGAAGAGCATCAGGGGCTCGCGCCAGCCGAACTGTTCGCCAGGCTCAAGGCGCGCATGCCCGACGG
CGAGGATCTCGTCGTGACCCATGGCGATGCCTGCTTGCCGAATATCATGGTGGAAAATGGCCGCTTTTCT
GGATTCATCGACTGTGGCCGGCTGGGTGTGGCGGACCGCTATCAGGACATAGCGTTGGCTACCCGTGATA
TTGCTGAAGAGCTTGGCGGCGAATGGGCTGACCGCTTCCTCGTGCTTTACGGTATCGCCGCTCCCGATTC
GCAGCGCATCGCCTTCTATCGCCTTCTTGACGAGTTCTTCTGAGCGGGACTCTGGGGTTCGAAATGACCG
ACCAAGCGACGCCCAACCTGCCATCACGAGATTTCGATTCCACCGCCGCCTTCTATGAAAGGTTGGGCTT
CGGAATCGTTTTCCGGGACGCCGGCTGGATGATCCTCCAGCGCGGGGATCTCATGCTGGAGTTCTTCGCC
CACCCCAACTTGTTTATTGCAGCTTATAATGGTTACAAATAAAGCAATAGCATCACAAATTTCACAAATA
AAGCATTTTTTTCACTGCATTCTAGTTGTGGTTTGTCCAAACTCATCAATGTATCTTATCATGTCTGTAT
ACCGTCGACCTCTAGCTAGAGCTTGGCGTAATCATGGTCATAGCTGTTTCCTGTGTGAAATTGTTATCCG
CTCACAATTCCACACAACATACGAGCCGGAAGCATAAAGTGTAAAGCCTGGGGTGCCTAATGAGTGAGCT
AACTCACATTAATTGCGTTGCGCTCACTGCCCGCTTTCCAGTCGGGAAACCTGTCGTGCCAGCTGCATTA
ATGAATCGGCCAACGCGCGGGGAGAGGCGGTTTGCGTATTGGGCGCTCTTCCGCTTCCTCGCTCACTGAC
TCGCTGCGCTCGGTCGTTCGGCTGCGGCGAGCGGTATCAGCTCACTCAAAGGCGGTAATACGGTTATCCA
CAGAATCAGGGGATAACGCAGGAAAGAACATGTGAGCAAAAGGCCAGCAAAAGGCCAGGAACCGTAAAAA
GGCCGCGTTGCTGGCGTTTTTCCATAGGCTCCGCCCCCCTGACGAGCATCACAAAAATCGACGCTCAAGT
CAGAGGTGGCGAAACCCGACAGGACTATAAAGATACCAGGCGTTTCCCCCTGGAAGCTCCCTCGTGCGCT
CTCCTGTTCCGACCCTGCCGCTTACCGGATACCTGTCCGCCTTTCTCCCTTCGGGAAGCGTGGCGCTTTC
TCATAGCTCACGCTGTAGGTATCTCAGTTCGGTGTAGGTCGTTCGCTCCAAGCTGGGCTGTGTGCACGAA
CCCCCCGTTCAGCCCGACCGCTGCGCCTTATCCGGTAACTATCGTCTTGAGTCCAACCCGGTAAGACACG
ACTTATCGCCACTGGCAGCAGCCACTGGTAACAGGATTAGCAGAGCGAGGTATGTAGGCGGTGCTACAGA
GTTCTTGAAGTGGTGGCCTAACTACGGCTACACTAGAAGAACAGTATTTGGTATCTGCGCTCTGCTGAAG
CCAGTTACCTTCGGAAAAAGAGTTGGTAGCTCTTGATCCGGCAAACAAACCACCGCTGGTAGCGGTGGTT
TTTTTGTTTGCAAGCAGCAGATTACGCGCAGAAAAAAAGGATCTCAAGAAGATCCTTTGATCTTTTCTAC
GGGGTCTGACGCTCAGTGGAACGAAAACTCACGTTAAGGGATTTTGGTCATGAGATTATCAAAAAGGATC
TTCACCTAGATCCTTTTAAATTAAAAATGAAGTTTTAAATCAATCTAAAGTATATATGAGTAAACTTGGT
CTGACAGTTACCAATGCTTAATCAGTGAGGCACCTATCTCAGCGATCTGTCTATTTCGTTCATCCATAGT
TGCCTGACTCCCCGTCGTGTAGATAACTACGATACGGGAGGGCTTACCATCTGGCCCCAGTGCTGCAATG
ATACCGCGAGACCCACGCTCACCGGCTCCAGATTTATCAGCAATAAACCAGCCAGCCGGAAGGGCCGAGC
GCAGAAGTGGTCCTGCAACTTTATCCGCCTCCATCCAGTCTATTAATTGTTGCCGGGAAGCTAGAGTAAG
TAGTTCGCCAGTTAATAGTTTGCGCAACGTTGTTGCCATTGCTACAGGCATCGTGGTGTCACGCTCGTCG
TTTGGTATGGCTTCATTCAGCTCCGGTTCCCAACGATCAAGGCGAGTTACATGATCCCCCATGTTGTGCA
AAAAAGCGGTTAGCTCCTTCGGTCCTCCGATCGTTGTCAGAAGTAAGTTGGCCGCAGTGTTATCACTCAT
GGTTATGGCAGCACTGCATAATTCTCTTACTGTCATGCCATCCGTAAGATGCTTTTCTGTGACTGGTGAG
TACTCAACCAAGTCATTCTGAGAATAGTGTATGCGGCGACCGAGTTGCTCTTGCCCGGCGTCAATACGGG
ATAATACCGCGCCACATAGCAGAACTTTAAAAGTGCTCATCATTGGAAAACGTTCTTCGGGGCGAAAACT
CTCAAGGATCTTACCGCTGTTGAGATCCAGTTCGATGTAACCCACTCGTGCACCCAACTGATCTTCAGCA
TCTTTTACTTTCACCAGCGTTTCTGGGTGAGCAAAAACAGGAAGGCAAAATGCCGCAAAAAAGGGAATAA
GGGCGACACGGAAATGTTGAATACTCATACTCTTCCTTTTTCAATATTATTGAAGCATTTATCAGGGTTA
TTGTCTCATGAGCGGATACATATTTGAATGTATTTAGAAAAATAAACAAATAGGGGTTCCGCGCACATTT
CCCCGAAAAGTGCCACCTGACGTC
